Addgene plasmid #195787: pENTR223-BZLF1(Zta)
Purpose: Gateway Entry Clone of Epstein-Barr virus BZLF1
Depositing lab: Eric Johannsen. Depositing organization: Brigham and Women's Hospital. Publication: Epstein-Barr virus and virus human protein interaction maps. Calderwood MA, Venkatesan K, Xing L, Chase MR, Vazquez A, Holthaus AM, Ewence AE, Li N, Hirozane-Kishikawa T, Hill DE, Vidal M, Kieff E, Johannsen E. Proc Natl Acad Sci U S A. 2007 May 1;104(18):7606-11. doi: 10.1073/pnas.0702332104. Epub 2007 Apr 19. PubMed 17446270.
Backbone
  Vector backbone: pENTR223.1
  Backbone manufacturer: Invitrogen
  Backbone size w/o insert (bp): 2875
  Vector type: Gateway Entry Vector
Growth in bacteria
  Bacterial resistance: Spectinomycin, 50 μg/mL
  Growth temperature: 37°C
  Growth strain: DH5alpha
  Copy number: High Copy
Gene/Insert
  Gene/Insert name: BZLF1
  Species: Epstein-Barr virus
  Entrez Gene: BZLF1 (a.k.a. HHV4_BZLF1)
  Cloning method: Gateway Cloning
Terms and licenses: Academic/Nonprofit Terms; Industry Terms: Not Available to Industry
How to cite: pENTR223-BZLF1(Zta) was a gift from Eric Johannsen (Addgene plasmid # 195787 ; http://n2t.net/addgene:195787 ; RRID:Addgene_195787)
