[The description below was written by a language model from this plasmid's Addgene catalogue record and pLannotate feature annotations shown in this document.]
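Description:
pENTR223-BZLF1(Zta) is a Gateway entry clone that carries the Epstein-Barr virus BZLF1 open reading frame in the pENTR223.1 backbone. It is propagated in E. coli from a high-copy ColE1/pUC-type origin. Selection is with spectinomycin, conferred by an aadA (SmR) aminoglycoside adenylyltransferase gene that also gives streptomycin resistance. A fragment of a class 1 integron Pc promoter and a short remnant of a gentamicin acetyltransferase gene lie upstream of this marker. Small lacI and lacZα fragments are also annotated and appear to be non-functional backbone remnants.

The BZLF1 coding sequence spans about 735 bp and matches the Swiss-Prot entry for the Zta protein. Zta is the immediate-early transcription factor that switches the virus from latency into the lytic cycle, activating early lytic genes and binding the lytic origin of replication. The insert is flanked by attL recombination sites, which the automated annotation labels attL3 on the upstream side and attL2 on the downstream side. These sites allow LR Clonase-mediated transfer of the ORF into any compatible destination vector. rrnB T1 and T2 terminators sit upstream of the cassette and insulate it from read-through transcription. A T7 promoter lies just outside the downstream att site, pointing back toward the insert.

The entry clone has no promoter positioned to express BZLF1 in the sense direction, so it is a shuttle source rather than an expression plasmid. It comes from an EBV ORF collection built for mapping virus–virus and virus–human protein interactions. The feature table derives from a 3,522 nt sequence labelled as a partial NGS result, somewhat shorter than the stated backbone plus insert, so it may not cover the whole plasmid.
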