Features (pLannotate 1.2.2; 12 found; start..end, strand, type, name):
    121..213     +  CDS            lacI (fragment): lac repressor; lacI; The lac repressor binds to the lac operator to inhibit transcription in E. coli. This inhibition can be relieved by adding lactose or isopropyl-β-D-thiogalactopyranoside (IPTG).
    268..295     -  terminator     rrnB T2 terminator: transcription terminator T2 from the E. coli rrnB gene
    427..470     +  terminator     rrnB T1 terminator: Escherichia coli rrnB; transcription terminator T1 from the E. coli rrnB gene
    517..553     -  CDS            lacZα (fragment): LacZα fragment of β-galactosidase; lacZ fragment
    570..665     +  protein_bind   attL3: mutant version of attL; recombination site for the Gateway® LR reaction LR Clonase™
    668..1402    +  CDS            BZLF1_EBVG: Experimental evidence at protein level: Swiss-Prot protein existence level 1. Plays a key role in the switch from latent infection to lytic cycle producing new virions. Acts as a transcription factor, inducing early lytic cycle genes, and as a origin binding protein for genome replication. BZLF1 activates the promoter of another EBV gene (BSLF2+BMLF1). From Epstein-Barr virus (strain GD1) (HHV-4) (Human herpesvirus 4).
   1402..1500    -  protein_bind   attL2: mutant version of attL; recombination site for the Gateway® LR reaction LR Clonase™
   1518..1536    -  promoter       T7 promoter: promoter for bacteriophage T7 RNA polymerase
   1726..1749    +  promoter       Pc promoter (fragment): intI1 (promoter lies within the coding sequence); class 1 integron promoter
   1925..1981    +  CDS            GmR (fragment): gentamycin acetyltransferase; aacC1; confers resistance to gentamycin
   1988..2779    +  CDS            SmR: aminoglycoside adenylyltransferase (Murphy, 1985); aadA; confers resistance to spectinomycin and streptomycin
   2872..3460    +  rep_origin     ori: high-copy-number ColE1/pMB1/pBR322/pUC origin of replication
>Addgene plasmid #195787 | pENTR223-BZLF1(Zta) | addgene full sequence | sequence record 385828 | Addgene Partial NGS Result
CTTTCCTGCGTTATCCCCTGATTCTGTGGATAACCGTATTACCGCCTTTGAGTGAGCTGATACCGCTCGC
CGCAGCCGAACGACCGAGCGCAGCGAGTCAGTGAGCGAGGAAGCGGAAGAGCGCCCAATACGCAAACCGC
CTCTCCCCGCGCGTTGGCCGATTCATTAATGCAGCTGGCACGACAGGTTTCCCGACTGGAAAGCGGGCAG
TGAGCGCAACGCAATTAATACGCGTACCGCTAGCCAGGAAGAGTTTGTAGAAACGCAAAAAGGCCATCCG
TCAGGATGGCCTTCTGCTTAGTTTGATGCCTGGCAGTTTATGGCGGGCGTCCTGCCCGCCACCCTCCGGG
CCGTTGCTTCACAACGTTCAAATCCGCTCCCGGCGGATTTGTCCTACTCAGGAGAGCGTTCACCGACAAA
CAACAGATAAAACGAAAGGCCCAGTCTTCCGACTGAGCCTTTCGTTTTATTTGATGCCTGGCAGTTCCCT
ACTCTCGCGTTAACGCTAGCATGGATGTTTTCCCAGTCACGACGTTGTAAAACGACGGCCAGTCTTAAGC
TCGGGCCCCAAATAATGATTTTATTTTGACTGATAGTGACCTGTTCGTTGCAACAAATTGATGAGCAATG
CTTTTTTATAATGCCAACTTTGTACAAAAAAGTTGGCATGATGGACCCAAACTCGACTTCTGAAGATGTA
AAATTTACACCTGACCCATACCAGGTGCCTTTTGTACAAGCTTTTGACCAAGCTACCAGAGTCTATCAGG
ACCTGGGAGGGCCATCACAAGCTCCTTTGCCTTGTGTGCTGTGGCCGGTGCTGCCAGAGCCTCTGCCACA
AGGCCAGCTCACTGCCTATCATGTTTCAGCCGCACCAACTGGGTCGTGGTTTCCTGCCCCTCAGCCTGCT
CCTGAGAATGCTTATCAAGCTTATGCAGCACCTCAGCTGTTCCCAGTCTCAGACATAACCCAGAATCAAC
TGACTAACCAAGCCGGGGGAGAAGCACCTCAACCTGGAGACAATTCTACTGTTCAACCAGCAGCAGCAGT
GGTGTTGGCTTGCCCCGGGGCTAACCAAGAACAACAGCTAGCAGACATTGGTGCTCCACAGCCTGCACCA
GCGGCTGCCCCGGCACGACGTACAAGGAAACCACTACAGCCAGAATCGCTGGAGGAATGCGATTCTGAAC
TAGAAATAAAGCGATACAAGAATCGGGTGGCTTCCAGAAAATGCCGGGCCAAGTTTAAGCATCTGCTGCA
GCACTACCGTGAGGTGGCTTCTGCCAAATCATCTGAAAATGACAGGCTGCGCCTCCTGTTGAAGCAGATG
TGCCCAAGCCTGGATGTTGACTCCATTATCCCCCGGACACCAGATGTTTTACACGAGGATCTCTTAAATT
TCCCAACTTTCTTGTACAAAGTTGGCATTATAAGAAAGCATTGCTTATCAATTTGTTGCAACGAACAGGT
CACTATCAGTCAAAATAAAATCATTATTTGCCATCCAGCTGATATCCCCTATAGTGAGTCGTATTACATG
GTCATAGCTGTTTCCTGGCAGCTCTGGCCCGTGTCTCAAAATCTCTGATGTTACATTGCACAAGATAAAA
ATATATCATCATGCCTCCTCTAGACCAGCCAGGACAGAAATGCCTCGACTTCGCTGCTACCCAAGGTTGC
CGGGTGACGCACACCGTGGAAACGGATGAAGGCACGAACCCAGTGGACATAAGCCTGTTCGGTTCGTAAG
CTGTAATGCAAGTAGCGTATGCGCTCACGCAACTGGTCCAGAACCTTGACCGAACGCAGCGGTGGTAACG
GCGCAGTGGCGGTTTTCATGGCTTGTTATGACTGTTTTTTTGGGGTACAGTCTATGCCTCGGGCATCCAA
GCAGCAAGCGCGTTACGCCGTGGGTCGATGTTTGATGTTATGGAGCAGCAACGATGTTACGCAGCAGGGC
AGTCGCCCTAAAACAAAGTTAAACATTATGAGGGAAGCGGTGATCGCCGAAGTATCGACTCAACTATCAG
AGGTAGTTGGCGTCATCGAGCGCCATCTCGAACCGACGTTGCTGGCCGTACATTTGTACGGCTCCGCAGT
GGATGGCGGCCTGAAGCCACACAGTGATATTGATTTGCTGGTTACGGTGACCGTAAGGCTTGATGAAACA
ACGCGGCGAGCTTTGATCAACGACCTTTTGGAAACTTCGGCTTCCCCTGGAGAGAGCGAGATTCTCCGCG
CTGTAGAAGTCACCATTGTTGTGCACGACGACATCATTCCGTGGCGTTATCCAGCTAAGCGCGAACTGCA
ATTTGGAGAATGGCAGCGCAATGACATTCTTGCAGGTATCTTCGAGCCAGCCACGATCGACATTGATCTG
GCTATCTTGCTGACAAAAGCAAGAGAACATAGCGTTGCCTTGGTAGGTCCAGCGGCGGAGGAACTCTTTG
ATCCGGTTCCTGAACAGGATCTATTTGAGGCGCTAAATGAAACCTTAACGCTATGGAACTCGCCGCCCGA
CTGGGCTGGCGATGAGCGAAATGTAGTGCTTACGTTGTCCCGCATTTGGTACAGCGCAGTAACCGGCAAA
ATCGCGCCGAAGGATGTCGCTGCCGACTGGGCAATGGAGCGCCTGCCGGCCCAGTATCAGCCCGTCATAC
TTGAAGCTAGACAGGCTTATCTTGGACAAGAAGAAGATCGCTTGGCCTCGCGCGCAGATCAGTTGGAAGA
ATTTGTCCACTACGTGAAAGGCGAGATCACCAAGGTAGTCGGCAAATAACCCTCGAGCCACCCATGACCA
AAATCCCTTAACGTGAGTTACGCGTCGTTCCACTGAGCGTCAGACCCCGTAGAAAAGATCAAAGGATCTT
CTTGAGATCCTTTTTTTCTGCGCGTAATCTGCTGCTTGCAAACAAAAAAACCACCGCTACCAGCGGTGGT
TTGTTTGCCGGATCAAGAGCTACCAACTCTTTTTCCGAAGGTAACTGGCTTCAGCAGAGCGCAGATACCA
AATACTGTTCTTCTAGTGTAGCCGTAGTTAGGCCACCACTTCAAGAACTCTGTAGCACCGCCTACATACC
TCGCTCTGCTAATCCTGTTACCAGTGGCTGCTGCCAGTGGCGATAAGTCGTGTCTTACCGGGTTGGACTC
AAGACGATAGTTACCGGATAAGGCGCAGCGGTCGGGCTGAACGGGGGGTTCGTGCACACAGCCCAGCTTG
GAGCGAACGACCTACACCGAACTGAGATACCTACAGCGTGAGCTATGAGAAAGCGCCACGCTTCCCGAAG
GGAGAAAGGCGGACAGGTATCCGGTAAGCGGCAGGGTCGGAACAGGAGAGCGCACGAGGGAGCTTCCAGG
GGGAAACGCCTGGTATCTTTATAGTCCTGTCGGGTTTCGCCACCTCTGACTTGAGCGTCGATTTTTGTGA
TGCTCGTCAGGGGGGCGGAGCCTATGGAAAAACGCCAGCAACGCGGCCTTTTTACGGTTCCTGGCCTTTT
GCTGGCCTTTTGCTCACATGTT
